Addgene plasmid #226909: pSIG2
Purpose: (Empty Backbone) MoClo-compatible vectors for dsRNA production in E. coli
Depositing lab: Li Hung Chen. Depositing organization: National Chung Hsing University. Publication: pSIG plasmids, MoClo-compatible vectors for efficient production of chimeric double-stranded RNAs in Escherichia coli HT115 (DE3) strain. Wu CF, Chang LP, Lee C, Stergiopoulos I, Chen LH. Plant Methods. 2025 Jul 11;21(1):96. doi: 10.1186/s13007-025-01413-5. PubMed 40646633.
Backbone
  Vector backbone: pICH47732
  Backbone manufacturer: MoClo Toolkit
  Backbone size (bp): 4376
  Modifications to backbone: Add two T7 promoters and terminators, two BsmBI sites, and a negative selection marker, sacB gene.
  Vector type: Bacterial Expression, Synthetic Biology
  Promoter: T7 promoter
  Selectable markers: sacB (select with 10% sucrose)
Growth in bacteria
  Bacterial resistance: Ampicillin, 100 μg/mL
  Growth temperature: 37°C
  Growth strain: DH5alpha
  Copy number: High Copy
Gene/Insert
  Cloning method: Golden Gate
Resource information
  A portion of this plasmid was derived from a plasmid made by: Sylvestre Marillonnet (Addgene plasmid # 48000).
Terms and licenses: Academic/Nonprofit Terms; Industry Terms: Not Available to Industry
Depositor comments: The pSIG plasmids are derived from the level 1 plasmid pICH47732 (addgene #48000) within the MoClo toolkit.
How to cite: pSIG2 was a gift from Li Hung Chen (Addgene plasmid # 226909 ; http://n2t.net/addgene:226909 ; RRID:Addgene_226909)
