[The description below was written by a language model from this plasmid's Addgene catalogue record and pLannotate feature annotations shown in this document.]
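Description:
pSIG2 is an empty MoClo-compatible cloning vector for producing double-stranded RNA in E. coli, built on the level 1 Golden Gate plasmid pICH47732 from the MoClo toolkit. The sequenced plasmid is about 6.4 kb. It retains the binary-vector architecture of its parent: a high-copy ColE1/pUC-type origin for propagation in standard cloning strains such as DH5alpha, an incP oriV with the trfA replication gene for broad-host-range maintenance, nopaline-type left and right T-DNA border repeats, and an ampicillin resistance gene (bla) with its own promoter for selection. A short TetR fragment is also annotated and appears to be a backbone remnant.

The functional core lies between the T-DNA borders. Two T7 promoters face each other in convergent orientation, each backed on its outer side by a T7 terminator oriented to stop transcription arriving from the opposite promoter. Any sequence placed between them is therefore transcribed from both strands by T7 RNA polymerase, and the complementary transcripts anneal into dsRNA of defined length. In the empty vector this position is occupied by the Bacillus subtilis sacB gene with its native promoter and control region. sacB encodes levansucrase, which makes cells sucrose-sensitive. According to the record, two BsmBI sites were added to the backbone, though they are not annotated in the feature table. They presumably allow Golden Gate assembly to swap the sacB cassette for one or more target fragments, so that plating on sucrose counter-selects uncut or parental plasmid. The associated publication describes using these vectors to make chimeric dsRNAs in the E. coli HT115 (DE3) strain. The record does not specify how pSIG2 differs from other members of the pSIG series.
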