Features (pLannotate 1.2.2; 14 found; start..end, strand, type, name):
     34..81      -  terminator     T7 terminator: transcription terminator for bacteriophage T7 RNA polymerase
     82..100     +  promoter       T7 promoter: promoter for bacteriophage T7 RNA polymerase
    115..560     +  promoter       sacB promoter: sacR; sacB promoter and control region
    561..1982    +  CDS            SacB: secreted levansucrase that renders bacterial growth sensitive to sucrose; Bacillus subtilis sacB; negative selection marker
   2018..2036    -  promoter       T7 promoter: promoter for bacteriophage T7 RNA polymerase
   2037..2084    +  terminator     T7 terminator: transcription terminator for bacteriophage T7 RNA polymerase
   2130..2154    +  misc_feature   RB T-DNA repeat: right border repeat from nopaline C58 T-DNA
   2266..2286    -  CDS            TetR (fragment): tetracycline resistance regulatory protein; tetR
   2313..3458    -  CDS            trfA: TRFA_ECOLX - Experimental evidence at protein level: Swiss-Prot protein existence level 1. Also involved in plasmid copy number control, promoting intermolecular coupling of protein bound iterons at oriV, which inhibits replication initiation. From Escherichia coli.
   3794..4382    -  rep_origin     ori: high-copy-number ColE1/pMB1/pBR322/pUC origin of replication
   4553..5413    -  CDS            AmpR: β-lactamase; bla; confers resistance to ampicillin, carbenicillin, and related antibiotics
   5414..5518    -  promoter       AmpR promoter: bla
   5605..6236    -  rep_origin     oriV: incP origin of replication
   6328..6352    +  misc_feature   LB T-DNA repeat: left border repeat from nopaline C58 T-DNA
>Addgene plasmid #226909 | pSIG2 | addgene full sequence | sequence record 454417 | Addgene NGS Result
TCTGTGAAGACAATGCCGAATTCGGATCCGGAGCAAAAAACCCCTCAAGACCCGTTTAGAGGCCCCAAGG
GGTTATGCTAGTAATACGACTCACTATAGGTGAGACGAACCCATCACATATACCTGCCGTTCACTATTAT
TTAGTGAAATGAGATATTATGATATTTTCTGAATTGTGATTAAAAAGGCAACTTTATGCCCATGCAACAG
AAACTATAAAAAATACAGAGAATGAAAAGAAACAGATAGATTTTTTAGTTCTTTAGGCCCGTAGTCTGCA
AATCCTTTTATGATTTTCTATCAAACAAAAGAGGAAAATAGACCAGTTGCAATCCAAACGAGAGTCTAAT
AGAATGAGGTCGAAAAGTAAATCGCGCGGGTTTGTTACTGATAAAGCAGGCAAGACCTAAAATGTGTAAA
GGGCAAAGTGTATACTTTGGCGTCACCCCTTACATATTTTAGGTCTTTTTTTATTGTGCGTAACTAACTT
GCCATCTTCAAACAGGAGGGCTGGAAGAAGCAGACCGCTAACACAGTACATAAAAAAGGAGACATGAACG
ATGAACATCAAAAAGTTTGCAAAACAAGCAACAGTATTAACCTTTACTACCGCACTGCTGGCAGGAGGCG
CAACTCAAGCGTTTGCGAAAGAAACGAACCAAAAGCCATATAAGGAAACATACGGCATTTCCCATATTAC
ACGCCATGATATGCTGCAAATCCCTGAACAGCAAAAAAATGAAAAATATCAAGTTTCTGAATTTGATTCG
TCCACAATTAAAAATATCTCTTCTGCAAAAGGCCTGGACGTTTGGGACAGCTGGCCATTACAAAACGCTG
ACGGCACTGTCGCAAACTATCACGGCTACCACATCGTCTTTGCATTAGCCGGAGATCCTAAAAATGCGGA
TGACACATCGATTTACATGTTCTATCAAAAAGTCGGCGAAACTTCTATTGACAGCTGGAAAAACGCTGGC
CGCGTCTTTAAAGACAGCGACAAATTCGATGCAAATGATTCTATCCTAAAAGACCAAACACAAGAATGGT
CAGGTTCAGCCACATTTACATCTGACGGAAAAATCCGTTTATTCTACACTGATTTCTCCGGTAAACATTA
CGGCAAACAAACACTGACAACTGCACAAGTTAACGTATCAGCATCAGACAGCTCTTTGAACATCAACGGT
GTAGAGGATTATAAATCAATCTTTGACGGTGACGGAAAAACGTATCAAAATGTACAGCAGTTCATCGATG
AAGGCAACTACAGCTCAGGCGACAACCATACGCTGAGAGATCCTCACTACGTAGAAGATAAAGGCCACAA
ATACTTAGTATTTGAAGCAAACACTGGAACTGAAGATGGCTACCAAGGCGAAGAATCTTTATTTAACAAA
GCATACTATGGCAAAAGCACATCATTCTTCCGTCAAGAAAGTCAAAAACTTCTGCAAAGCGATAAAAAAC
GCACGGCTGAGTTAGCAAACGGCGCTCTCGGTATGATTGAGCTAAACGATGATTACACACTGAAAAAAGT
GATGAAACCGCTGATTGCATCTAACACAGTAACAGATGAAATTGAACGCGCGAACGTCTTTAAAATGAAC
GGCAAATGGTACCTGTTCACTGACTCCCGCGGATCAAAAATGACGATTGACGGCATTACGTCTAACGATA
TTTACATGCTTGGTTATGTTTCTAATTCTTTAACTGGCCCATACAAGCCGCTGAACAAAACTGGCCTTGT
GTTAAAAATGGATCTTGATCCTAACGATGTAACCTTTACTTACTCACACTTCGCTGTACCTCAAGCGAAA
GGAAACAATGTCGTGATTACAAGCTATATGACAAACAGAGGATTCTACGCAGACAAACAATCAACGTTTG
CGCCGAGCTTCCTGCTGAACATCAAAGGCAAGAAAACATCTGTTGTCAAAGACAGCATCCTTGAACAAGG
ACAATTAACAGTTAACAAATAAAAACGCAAAAGAAAATGCCGATGGGTACCGTCTCACCTATAGTGAGTC
GTATTACTAGCATAACCCCTTGGGGCCTCTAAACGGGTCTTGAGGGGTTTTTTGCGCTGCAATTGTCTTC
TGCACGAAGTGGTTTAAACTATCAGTGTTTGACAGGATATATTGGCGGGTAAACCTAAGAGAAAAGAGCG
TTTATTAGAATAATCGGATATTTAAAAGGGCGTGAAAAGGTTTATCCGTTCGTCCATTTGTATGTGCATG
CCAACCACAGGGTTCCCCAGATCAGGCGCTGGCTGCTGAACCCCCAGCCGGAACTGACCCCACAAGGCCC
TAGCGTTTGCAATGCACCAGGTCATCATTGACCCAGGCGTGTTCCACCAGGCCGCTGCCTCGCAACTCTT
CGCAGGCTTCGCCGACCTGCTCGCGCCACTTCTTCACGCGGGTGGAATCCGATCCGCACATGAGGCGGAA
GGTTTCCAGCTTGAGCGGGTACGGCTCCCGGTGCGAGCTGAAATAGTCGAACATCCGTCGGGCCGTCGGC
GACAGCTTGCGGTACTTCTCCCATATGAATTTCGTGTAGTGGTCGCCAGCAAACAGCACGACGATTTCCT
CGTCGATCAGGACCTGGCAACGGGACGTTTTCTTGCCACGGTCCAGGACGCGGAAGCGGTGCAGCAGCGA
CACCGATTCCAGGTGCCCAACGCGGTCGGACGTGAAGCCCATCGCCGTCGCCTGTAGGCGCGACAGGCAT
TCCTCGGCCTTCGTGTAATACCGGCCATTGATCGACCAGCCCAGGTCCTGGCAAAGCTCGTAGAACGTGA
AGGTGATCGGCTCGCCGATAGGGGTGCGCTTCGCGTACTCCAACACCTGCTGCCACACCAGTTCGTCATC
GTCGGCCCGCAGCTCGACGCCGGTGTAGGTGATCTTCACGTCCTTGTTGACGTGGAAAATGACCTTGTTT
TGCAGCGCCTCGCGCGGGATTTTCTTGTTGCGCGTGGTGAACAGGGCAGAGCGGGCCGTGTCGTTTGGCA
TCGCTCGCATCGTGTCCGGCCACGGCGCAATATCGAACAAGGAAAGCTGCATTTCCTTGATCTGCTGCTT
CGTGTGTTTCAGCAACGCGGCCTGCTTGGCCTCGCTGACCTGTTTTGCCAGGTCCTCGCCGGCGGTTTTT
CGCTTCTTGGTCGTCATAGTTCCTCGCGTGTCGATGGTCATCGACTTCGCCAAACCTGCCGCCTCCTGTT
CAAGACGACGCGAACGCTCCACGGCGGCCGATGGCGCGGGCAGGGCAGGGGGAGCCAGTTGCACGCTGTC
GCGCTCGATCTTGGCCGTAGCTTGCTGGACCATCGAGCCGACGGACTGGAAGGTTTCGCGGGGCGCACGC
ATGACGGTGCGGCTTGCGATGGTTTCGGCATCCTCGGCGGAAAACCCCGCGTCGATCAGTTCTTGCCTGT
ATGCCTTCCGGTCAAACGTCCGATTCATTCACCCTCCTTGCGGGATTGCCCCGACTCACGCCGGGGCAAT
GTGCCCTTATTCCTGATTTGACCCGCCTGGTGCCTTGGTGTCCAGATAATCCACCTTATCGGCAATGAAG
TCGGTCCCGTAGACCGTCTGGCCGTCCTTCTCGTACTTGGTATTCCGAATCTTGCCCTGCACGAATACCA
GCGACCCCTTGCCCAAATACTTGCCGTGGGCCTCGGCCTGAGAGCCAAAACACTTGATGCGGAAGAAGTC
GGTGCGCTCCTGCTTGTCGCCGGCATCGTTGCGCCACATCTAGGATCTGCCAGGAACCGTAAAAAGGCCG
CGTTGCTGGCGTTTTTCCATAGGCTCCGCCCCCCTGACGAGCATCACAAAAATCGACGCTCAAGTCAGAG
GTGGCGAAACCCGACAGGACTATAAAGATACCAGGCGTTTCCCCCTGGAAGCTCCCTCGTGCGCTCTCCT
GTTCCGACCCTGCCGCTTACCGGATACCTGTCCGCCTTTCTCCCTTCGGGAAGCGTGGCGCTTTCTCATA
GCTCACGCTGTAGGTATCTCAGTTCGGTGTAGGTCGTTCGCTCCAAGCTGGGCTGTGTGCACGAACCCCC
CGTTCAGCCCGACCGCTGCGCCTTATCCGGTAACTATCGTCTTGAGTCCAACCCGGTAAGACACGACTTA
TCGCCACTGGCAGCAGCCACTGGTAACAGGATTAGCAGAGCGAGGTATGTAGGCGGTGCTACAGAGTTCT
TGAAGTGGTGGCCTAACTACGGCTACACTAGAAGAACAGTATTTGGTATCTGCGCTCTGCTGAAGCCAGT
TACCTTCGGAAAAAGAGTTGGTAGCTCTTGATCCGGCAAACAAACCACCGCTGGTAGCGGTGGTTTTTTT
GTTTGCAAGCAGCAGATTACGCGCAGAAAAAAAGGATCTCAAGAAGATCCTTTGATCTTTTCTACGGGGT
CTGACGCTCAGTGGAACGAAAACTCACGTTAAGGGATTTTGGTCATGAGATTATCAAAAAGGATCTTCAC
CTAGATCCTTTTAAATTAAAAATGAAGTTTTAAATCAATCTAAAGTATATATGAGTAAACTTGGTCTGAC
AGTTACCAATGCTTAATCAGTGAGGCACCTATCTCAGCGATCTGTCTATTTCGTTCATCCATAGTTGCCT
GACTCCCCGTCGTGTAGATAACTACGATACGGGAGGGCTTACCATCTGGCCCCAGTGCTGCAATGATACC
GCGAGAACCACGCTCACCGGCTCCAGATTTATCAGCAATAAACCAGCCAGCCGGAAGGGCCGAGCGCAGA
AGTGGTCCTGCAACTTTATCCGCCTCCATCCAGTCTATTAATTGTTGCCGGGAAGCTAGAGTAAGTAGTT
CGCCAGTTAATAGTTTGCGCAACGTTGTTGCCATTGCTACAGGCATCGTGGTGTCACGCTCGTCGTTTGG
TATGGCTTCATTCAGCTCCGGTTCCCAACGATCAAGGCGAGTTACATGATCCCCCATGTTGTGCAAAAAA
GCGGTTAGCTCCTTCGGTCCTCCGATCGTTGTCAGAAGTAAGTTGGCCGCAGTGTTATCACTCATGGTTA
TGGCAGCACTGCATAATTCTCTTACTGTCATGCCATCCGTAAGATGCTTTTCTGTGACTGGTGAGTACTC
AACCAAGTCATTCTGAGAATAGTGTATGCGGCGACCGAGTTGCTCTTGCCCGGCGTCAATACGGGATAAT
ACCGCGCCACATAGCAGAACTTTAAAAGTGCTCATCATTGGAAAACGTTCTTCGGGGCGAAAACTCTCAA
GGATCTTACCGCTGTTGAGATCCAGTTCGATGTAACCCACTCGTGCACCCAACTGATCTTCAGCATCTTT
TACTTTCACCAGCGTTTCTGGGTGAGCAAAAACAGGAAGGCAAAATGCCGCAAAAAAGGGAATAAGGGCG
ACACGGAAATGTTGAATACTCATACTCTTCCTTTTTCAATATTATTGAAGCATTTATCAAGGTTATTGTC
TCATGAGCGGATACATATTTGAATGTATTTAGAAAAATAAACAAATAGGGGTTCCGCGCACGAATTGGCC
AGCGCTGCCATTTTTGGGGTGAGGCCGTTCGCGGCCGAGGGGCGCAGCCCCTGGGGGGATGGGAGGCCCG
CGTTAGCGGGCCGGGAGGGTTCGAGAAGGGGGGGCACCCCCCTTCGGCGTGCGCGGTCACGCGCACAGGG
CGCAGCCCTGGTTAAAAACAAGGTTTATAAATATTGGTTTAAAAGCAGGTTAAAAGACAGGTTAGCGGTG
GCCGAAAAACGGGCGGAAACCCTTGCAAATGCTGGATTTTCTGCCTGTGGACAGCCCCTCAAATGTCAAT
AGGTGCGCCCCTCATCTGTCAGCACTCTGCCCCTCAAGTGTCAAGGATCGCGCCCCTCATCTGTCAGTAG
TCGCGCCCCTCAAGTGTCAATACCGCAGGGCACTTATCCCCAGGCTTGTCCACATCATCTGTGGGAAACT
CGCGTAAAATCAGGCGTTTTCGCCGATTTGCGAGGCTGGCCAGCTCCACGTCGCCGGCCGAAATCGAGCC
TGCCCCTCATCTGTCAACGCCGCGCCGGGTGAGTCGGCCCCTCAAGTGTCAACGTCCGCCCCTCATCTGT
CAGTGAGGGCCAAGTTTTCCGCGAGGTATCCACAACGCCGGCGGCCGCGGTGTCTCGCACACGGCTTCGA
CGGCGTTTCTGGCGCGTTTGCAGGGCCATAGACGGCCGCCAGCCCAGCGGCGAGGGCAACCAGCCCGGTG
AGCGTCGCAAAGGAGATCCTGATCTGACTGATGGGCTGCCTGTATCGAGTGGTGATTTTGTGCCGAGCTG
CCGGTCGGGGAGCTGTTGGCTGGCTGGTGGCAGGATATATTGTGGTGTAAACAAATTGACGCTTAGACAA
CTTAATAACACATTGCGGACGTTTTTAATGTACTGGGGTGGATGCAGTGGGCCCCAC
